Addgene plasmid #54732: mPapaya1-N1
Purpose: (Empty Backbone) Localization: N1 Cloning Vector, Excitation: 530, Emission: 541
Depositing lab: Robert Campbell & Michael Davidson. Depositing organization: Florida State University, Tallahassee. Publication: An engineered monomeric Zoanthus sp. yellow fluorescent protein. Hoi H, Howe ES, Ding Y, Zhang W, Baird MA, Sell BR, Allen JR, Davidson MW, Campbell RE. Chem Biol. 2013 Oct 24;20(10):1296-304. doi: 10.1016/j.chembiol.2013.08.008. Epub 2013 Oct 3. PubMed 24094838.
Backbone
  Vector backbone: mPapaya1-N1
  Backbone size (bp): 4750
  Vector type: Mammalian Expression
  Selectable markers: Neomycin (select with G418)
  Tag / fusion protein: mPapaya1 (C terminal on backbone)
Growth in bacteria
  Bacterial resistance: Kanamycin, 50 μg/mL
  Growth temperature: 37°C
  Growth strain: DH5alpha
  Copy number: High Copy
Gene/Insert
  Gene/Insert name: None
  Tag / fusion protein: mPapaya1 (C terminal on backbone)
Terms and licenses: Academic/Nonprofit Terms; Industry Terms: Not Available to Industry
Depositor comments: mPapaya2 = mPapaya1. Excitation = 530; Emission = 541
How to cite: mPapaya1-N1 was a gift from Robert Campbell & Michael Davidson (Addgene plasmid # 54732 ; http://n2t.net/addgene:54732 ; RRID:Addgene_54732)
