[The description below was written by a language model from this plasmid's Addgene catalogue record and pLannotate feature annotations shown in this document.]
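Description:
mPapaya1-N1 is an empty mammalian expression backbone of the "N1" cloning-vector type, designed for fusing a protein of interest to the N-terminus of the yellow fluorescent protein mPapaya1, so that the fluorophore sits as a C-terminal tag. The catalogue lists the backbone at about 4.75 kb, and the sequenced record is 4,726 nt. No insert is present. Transcription is driven by the human cytomegalovirus immediate early enhancer and promoter, followed by a multiple cloning site placed directly upstream of the mPapaya1 coding sequence and terminated by an SV40 polyadenylation signal. mPapaya1 is a mammalian codon-optimized, monomeric yellow fluorescent protein engineered from the Zoanthus protein zFP538, with recorded excitation and emission maxima of 530 and 541 nm. The depositor notes that mPapaya2 and mPapaya1 are the same protein.

The plasmid is propagated in E. coli at high copy number from a ColE1/pUC-type origin, and an f1 origin is also present, which allows single-stranded DNA production. A single Tn5 aminoglycoside phosphotransferase gene (NeoR/KanR) serves as the marker in both hosts. A bacterial bla-type promoter gives kanamycin resistance in bacteria, while the adjacent SV40 enhancer/early promoter, together with the HSV TK polyadenylation signal, gives G418 resistance for selecting stably transfected mammalian cells. The short large T antigen, ble and bGH poly(A) hits in the automated annotation are fragments, most likely remnants of flanking sequence rather than functional elements. The vector is typically used to clone a gene in frame into the cloning site for live-cell localization imaging of the resulting fusion, and the unmodified plasmid would express mPapaya1 alone.
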