Features (pLannotate 1.2.2; 15 found; start..end, strand, type, name):
      1..304     +  enhancer       CMV enhancer: human cytomegalovirus immediate early enhancer
    305..508     +  promoter       CMV promoter: human cytomegalovirus (CMV) immediate early promoter
    531..611     +  misc_feature   MCS: multiple cloning site
    619..1332    +  CDS            mPapaya1: monomeric yellow fluorescent protein derived from the Zoanthus fluorescent protein zFP538 mammalian codon-optimized
   1348..1431    +  CDS            large T antigen (fragment): large T antigen from SV40 (simian virus 40)
   1454..1575    +  polyA_signal   SV40 poly(A) signal: SV40 polyadenylation signal
   1609..2037    -  rep_origin     f1 ori (sequence partly withheld): f1 bacteriophage origin of replication; arrow indicates direction of (+) strand synthesis
   2064..2168    +  promoter       AmpR promoter: bla
   2170..2527    +  promoter       SV40 promoter: SV40 enhancer and early promoter
   2562..3356    +  CDS            NeoR/KanR: aminoglycoside phosphotransferase from Tn5; aph(3')-II (or nptII); confers resistance to neomycin, kanamycin, and G418 (Geneticin®)
   3377..3529    +  CDS            ble (fragment): BLE_KLEPN - Experimental evidence at protein level: Swiss-Prot protein existence level 1. Binding protein with a strong affinity to the bleomycin family of antibiotics. Binds to CL990; an antimitotic-antibiotic compound. From Klebsiella pneumoniae.
   3588..3635    +  polyA_signal   HSV TK poly(A) signal: herpes simplex virus thymidine kinase polyadenylation signal (Cole and Stacy, 1985)
   3726..3742    -  polyA_signal   bGH poly(A) signal (fragment): bovine growth hormone polyadenylation signal
   3964..4552    +  rep_origin     ori: high-copy-number ColE1/pMB1/pBR322/pUC origin of replication
   4667..4726    +  enhancer       CMV enhancer (fragment): human cytomegalovirus immediate early enhancer
>Addgene plasmid #54732 | mPapaya1-N1 | addgene full sequence | sequence record 483071 | Addgene NGS Result
CGTTACATAACTTACGGTAAATGGCCCGCCTGGCTGACCGCCCAACGACCCCCGCCCATTGACGTCAATA
ATGACGTATGTTCCCATAGTAACGCCAATAGGGACTTTCCATTGACGTCAATGGGTGGAGTATTTACGGT
AAACTGCCCACTTGGCAGTACATCAAGTGTATCATATGCCAAGTACGCCCCCTATTGACGTCAATGACGG
TAAATGGCCCGCCTGGCATTATGCCCAGTACATGACCTTATGGGACTTTCCTACTTGGCAGTACATCTAC
GTATTAGTCATCGCTATTACCATGGTGATGCGGTTTTGGCAGTACATCAATGGGCGTGGATAGCGGTTTG
ACTCACGGGGATTTCCAAGTCTCCACCCCATTGACGTCAATGGGAGTTTGTTTTGGCACCAAAATCAACG
GGACTTTCCAAAATGTCGTAACAACTCCGCCCCATTGACGCAAATGGGCGGTAGGCGTGTACGGTGGGAG
GTCTATATAAGCAGAGCTGGTTTAGTGAACCGTCAGATCCGCTAGCGCTACCGGACTCAGATCTCGAGCT
CAAGCTTCGAATTCTGCAGTCGACGGTACCGCGGGCCCGGGATCCACCGGTCGCCACCATGGTGAGCAAG
GGCGAGGGGCAATCGAAGCATGGACTAAAGGAGGAGATGACGGTGAAGTACCACATGGAAGGTTGCGTTA
ATGGTCACAAATTTGTCATTACTGGAGAGGGCATTGGAAACCCTTTTAAGGGTAAGCAAACCGCAAATTT
GTGTGTGATAGAAGGAGGCCCGCTGCCGTTCTCGGAGGACATTTTAAGTCCGGGTTTTAAATATGGTGAC
CGGATTTTCACAGAGTACCCACAGGATATTGTAGATTACTTCAAGAACTCATGTCCAGCGGGCTATACGT
GGGAAAGGAGCTACCTCTTTGAGGACGGAGCGGTCTGTCGATGCAACGTGGACATAACAGTCTCTGAAAA
GGAGAACTGCATCTATCACAAAAGTATCTTCAGAGGGGTGAATTTTCCCGCCGACGGCCCCGTAATGAAG
AAAATGACCACTAATTGGGAAGCTAGTACCGAGAAAATTGTGCCTGTTCCAAAGCAAGGGATATTAAAGG
GAAAGGTCAAAATGTGCCTGTTGCTGAAGGATGGCGGTCGTTATCATTGCCAGTTTGATACGGTATATAA
AGCTAAATCAGTGCCCTCCAAGATGCCAGAATGGCATTTTATACAGCATAAGCTCCTTAGGGAGGACCGC
TCTGATGCTAAAAACCAGAAATGGCAATTAACAGAACATGCAATCGCAGGCATGGACGAGCTGTACAAGT
AAGCGGCCGCGACTCTAGATCATAATCAGCCATACCACATTTGTAGAGGTTTTACTTGCTTTAAAAAACC
TCCCACACCTCCCCCTGAACCTGAAACATAAAATGAATGCAATTGTTGTTGTTAACTTGTTTATTGCAGC
TTATAATGGTTACAAATAAAGCAATAGCATCACAAATTTCACAAATAAAGCATTTTTTTCACTGCATTCT
AGTTGTGGTTTGTCCAAACTCATCAATGTATCTTAAGGCGTAAATTGTAAGCGTTAATATTTTGTTAAAA
TTCGCGTTAAATTTTTGTTAAATCAGCTCATTTTTTAACCAATAGGCCGAAATCGGCAAAATCCCTTATA
AATCAAAAGAATAGACCGAGATAGGGT
[37 nt withheld, positions 1708-1744]
AAAGAACGTGGACTCCAACGTCAAAGG
[49 nt withheld, positions 1772-1820]
T
[91 nt withheld, positions 1822-1912]
G
[124 nt withheld, positions 1914-2037]
CAGGTGGCACTTTTCGGGGAAATGTGCGCGGAACCCCTATTTGTTTATTTTTCTAAATACATTCAAATAT
GTATCCGCTCATGAGACAATAACCCTGATAAATGCTTCAATAATATTGAAAAAGGAAGAGTCCTGAGGCG
GAAAGAACCAGCTGTGGAATGTGTGTCAGTTAGGGTGTGGAAAGTCCCCAGGCTCCCCAGCAGGCAGAAG
TATGCAAAGCATGCATCTCAATTAGTCAGCAACCAGGTGTGGAAAGTCCCCAGGCTCCCCAGCAGGCAGA
AGTATGCAAAGCATGCATCTCAATTAGTCAGCAACCATAGTCCCGCCCCTAACTCCGCCCATCCCGCCCC
TAACTCCGCCCAGTTCCGCCCATTCTCCGCCCCATGGCTGACTAATTTTTTTTATTTATGCAGAGGCCGA
GGCCGCCTCGGCCTCTGAGCTATTCCAGAAGTAGTGAGGAGGCTTTTTTGGAGGCCTAGGCTTTTGCAAA
GATCGATCAAGAGACAGGATGAGGATCGTTTCGCATGATTGAACAAGATGGATTGCACGCAGGTTCTCCG
GCCGCTTGGGTGGAGAGGCTATTCGGCTATGACTGGGCACAACAGACAATCGGCTGCTCTGATGCCGCCG
TGTTCCGGCTGTCAGCGCAGGGGCGCCCGGTTCTTTTTGTCAAGACCGACCTGTCCGGTGCCCTGAATGA
ACTGCAAGACGAGGCAGCGCGGCTATCGTGGCTGGCCACGACGGGCGTTCCTTGCGCAGCTGTGCTCGAC
GTTGTCACTGAAGCGGGAAGGGACTGGCTGCTATTGGGCGAAGTGCCGGGGCAGGATCTCCTGTCATCTC
ACCTTGCTCCTGCCGAGAAAGTATCCATCATGGCTGATGCAATGCGGCGGCTGCATACGCTTGATCCGGC
TACCTGCCCATTCGACCACCAAGCGAAACATCGCATCGAGCGAGCACGTACTCGGATGGAAGCCGGTCTT
GTCGATCAGGATGATCTGGACGAAGAGCATCAGGGGCTCGCGCCAGCCGAACTGTTCGCCAGGCTCAAGG
CGAGCATGCCCGACGGCGAGGATCTCGTCGTGACCCATGGCGATGCCTGCTTGCCGAATATCATGGTGGA
AAATGGCCGCTTTTCTGGATTCATCGACTGTGGCCGGCTGGGTGTGGCGGACCGCTATCAGGACATAGCG
TTGGCTACCCGTGATATTGCTGAAGAGCTTGGCGGCGAATGGGCTGACCGCTTCCTCGTGCTTTACGGTA
TCGCCGCTCCCGATTCGCAGCGCATCGCCTTCTATCGCCTTCTTGACGAGTTCTTCTGAGCGGGACTCTG
GGGTTCGAAATGACCGACCAAGCGACGCCCAACCTGCCATCACGAGATTTCGATTCCACCGCCGCCTTCT
ATGAAAGGTTGGGCTTCGGAATCGTTTTCCGGGACGCCGGCTGGATGATCCTCCAGCGCGGGGATCTCAT
GCTGGAGTTCTTCGCCCACCCTAGGGGGAGGCTAACTGAAACACGGAAGGAGACAATACCGGAAGGAACC
CGCGCTATGACGGCAATAAAAAGACAGAATAAAACGCACGGTGTTGGGTCGTTTGTTCATAAACGCGGGG
TTCGGTCCCAGGGCTGGCACTCTGTCGATACCCCACCGAGACCCCATTGGGGCCAATACGCCCGCGTTTC
TTCCTTTTCCCCACCCCACCCCCCAAGTTCGGGTGAAGGCCCAGGGCTCGCAGCCAACGTCGGGGCGGCA
GGCCCTGCCATAGCCTCAGGTTACTCATATATACTTTAGATTGATTTAAAACTTCATTTTTAATTTAAAA
GGATCTAGGTGAAGATCCTTTTTGATAATCTCATGACCAAAATCCCTTAACGTGAGTTTTCGTTCCACTG
AGCGTCAGACCCCGTAGAAAAGATCAAAGGATCTTCTTGAGATCCTTTTTTTCTGCGCGTAATCTGCTGC
TTGCAAACAAAAAAACCACCGCTACCAGCGGTGGTTTGTTTGCCGGATCAAGAGCTACCAACTCTTTTTC
CGAAGGTAACTGGCTTCAGCAGAGCGCAGATACCAAATACTGTTCTTCTAGTGTAGCCGTAGTTAGGCCA
CCACTTCAAGAACTCTGTAGCACCGCCTACATACCTCGCTCTGCTAATCCTGTTACCAGTGGCTGCTGCC
AGTGGCGATAAGTCGTGTCTTACCGGGTTGGACTCAAGACGATAGTTACCGGATAAGGCGCAGCGGTCGG
GCTGAACGGGGGGTTCGTGCACACAGCCCAGCTTGGAGCGAACGACCTACACCGAACTGAGATACCTACA
GCGTGAGCTATGAGAAAGCGCCACGCTTCCCGAAGGGAGAAAGGCGGACAGGTATCCGGTAAGCGGCAGG
GTCGGAACAGGAGAGCGCACGAGGGAGCTTCCAGGGGGAAACGCCTGGTATCTTTATAGTCCTGTCGGGT
TTCGCCACCTCTGACTTGAGCGTCGATTTTTGTGATGCTCGTCAGGGGGGCGGAGCCTATGGAAAAACGC
CAGCAACGCGGCCTTTTTACGGTTCCTGGCCTTTTGCTGGCCTTTTGCTCACATGTTCTTTCCTGCGTTA
TCCCCTGATTCTGTGGATAACCGTATTACCGCCATGCATTAGTTATTAATAGTAATCAATTACGGGGTCA
TTAGTTCATAGCCCATATATGGAGTTCCG
