>Addgene plasmid #54732 | mPapaya1-N1 | addgene partial sequence | sequence record 91177 | CMV-F 5'-CGCAAATGGGCGGTAGGCGTG-3'
AGTGAACCGTCAGATCCGCTAGCGCTACCGGACTCAGATCTCGAGCTCAAGCTTCGAATTCTGCAGTCGA
CGGTACCGCGGGCCCGGGATCCACCGGTCGCCACCATGGTGAGCAAGGGCGAGGGGCAATCGAAGCATGG
ACTAAAGGAGGAGATGACGGTGAAGTACCACATGGAAGGTTGCGTTAATGGTCACAAATTTGTCATTACT
GGAGAGGGCATTGGAAACCCTTTTAAGGGTAAGCAAACCGCAAATTTGTGTGTGATAGAAGGAGGCCCGC
TGCCGTTCTCGGAGGACATTTTAAGTCCGGGTTTTAAATATGGTGACCGGATTTTCACAGAGTACCCACA
GGATATTGTAGATTACTTCAAGAACTCATGTCCAGCGGGCTATACGTGGGAAAGGAGCTACCTCTTTGAG
GACGGAGCGGTCTGTCGATGCAACGTGGACATAACAGTCTCTGAAAAGGAGAACTGCATCTATCACAAAA
GTATCTTCAGAGGGGTGAATTTTCCCGCCGACGGCCCCGTAATGAAGAAAATGACCACTAATTGGGAAGC
TAGTACCGAGAAAATTGTGCCTGTTCCAAAGCAAGGGATATTAAAGGGAAAGGTCAAAATGTGCCTGTTG
CTGAAGGATGGCGGTCGTTATCATTGCCAGTTTGATACGGTATATAAAGCTAAATCAGTGCCCTCCAAGA
TGCCAGAATGGCATTTTATACAGCATAAGCTCCTTAGGGAGGACCGCTCTGATGCTAA
