>Addgene plasmid #54732 | mPapaya1-N1 | analyzer sequence | sequence record 85129
TCAACGGGACTTTCCAAAATGTCGTAACAACTCCGCCCCATTGACGCAAATGGGCGGTAGGCGTGTACGG
TGGGAGGTCTATATAAGCAGAGCTGGTTTAGTGAACCGTCAGATCCGCTAGCGCTACCGGACTCAGATCT
CGAGCTCAAGCTTCGAATTCTGCAGTCGACGGTACCGCGGGCCCGGGATCCACCGGTCGCCACCATGGTG
AGCAAGGGCGAGGGGCAATCGAAGCATGGACTAAAGGAGGAGATGACGGTGAAGTACCACATGGAAGGTT
GCGTTAATGGTCACAAATTTGTCATTACTGGAGAGGGCATTGGAAACCCTTTTAAGGGTAAGCAAACCGC
AAATTTGTGTGTGATAGAAGGAGGCCCGCTGCCGTTCTCGGAGGACATTTTAAGTCCGGGTTTTAAATAT
GGTGACCGGATTTTCACAGAGTACCCACAGGATATTGTAGATTACTTCAAGAACTCATGTCCAGCGGGCT
ATACGTGGGAAAGGAGCTACCTCTTTGAGGACGGAGCGGTCTGTCGATGCAACGTGGACATAACAGTCTC
TGAAAAGGAGAACTGCATCTATCACAAAAGTATCTTCAGAGGGGTGAATTTTCCCGCCGACGGCCCCGTA
ATGAAGAAAATGACCACTAATTGGGAAGCTAGTACCGAGAAAATTGTGCCTGTTCCAAAGCAAGGGATAT
TAAAGGGAAAGGTCAAAATGTGCCTGTTGCTGAAGGATGGCGGTCGTTATCATTGCCAGTTTGATACGGT
ATATAAAGCTAAATCAGTGCCCTCCAAGATGCCAGAATGGCATTTTATACAGCATAAGCTCCTTAGGGAG
GACCGCTCTGATGCTAAAAACCAGAAATGGCAATTAACAGAACATGCAATCGCAGGCATGGACGAGCTGT
ACAAGTAAGCGGCCGCGACTCTAGATCATAATCAGCCATACCACATGTAGAGATTGCCA
